Addgene plasmid #77348: FLT3 gRNA (BRDN0001145324)
Purpose: 3rd generation lentiviral gRNA plasmid targeting human FLT3
Depositing lab: John Doench & David Root. Depositing organization: Broad Institute. Publication: Optimized sgRNA design to maximize activity and minimize off-target effects of CRISPR-Cas9. Doench JG, Fusi N, Sullender M, Hegde M, Vaimberg EW, Donovan KF, Smith I, Tothova Z, Wilen C, Orchard R, Virgin HW, Listgarten J, Root DE. Nat Biotechnol. 2016 Jan 18. doi: 10.1038/nbt.3437. PubMed 26780180.
Backbone
  Vector backbone: lentiGuide-Puro
  Backbone manufacturer: Zhang Lab (Addgene plasmid # 52963)
  Vector type: Mammalian Expression, Lentiviral, CRISPR
  Selectable markers: Puromycin
Growth in bacteria
  Bacterial resistance: Ampicillin, 100 μg/mL
  Growth temperature: 37°C
  Growth strain: DH5alpha
  Copy number: High Copy
Gene/Insert
  Gene/Insert name: FLT3 (alt names: FLT3; NM_004119.2)
  gRNA/shRNA sequence: GGTGCTTTGCGATTCACAGG
  Species: H. sapiens (human)
  Entrez Gene: FLT3 (a.k.a. CD135, FLK-2, FLK2, STK1)
  Promoter: hU6
  Cloning method: Unknown
  Sequencing primers: 5′ U6-F; 3′ pS2-R
Terms and licenses: Academic/Nonprofit Terms; Industry Terms: Not Available to Industry
Depositor comments: The gRNA was designed to target the following Genbank reference sequence(s): NM_004119.2. Note that this plasmid does NOT contain Cas9. It should be used in conjunction with lentiCas9-Blast (Addgene #52962) or otherwise with cell lines already expressing Cas9. Browse the full kinome gRNA library at http://www.addgene.org/pooled-library/broadgpp-human-kinome/ or visit http://www.broadinstitute.org/rnai/public/ for detailed protocols and information.
How to cite: FLT3 gRNA (BRDN0001145324) was a gift from John Doench & David Root (Addgene plasmid # 77348 ; http://n2t.net/addgene:77348 ; RRID:Addgene_77348)
