[The description below was written by a language model from this plasmid's Addgene catalogue record and pLannotate feature annotations shown in this document.]
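Description:
FLT3 gRNA (BRDN0001145324) is a third-generation lentiviral CRISPR guide plasmid built on the lentiGuide-Puro backbone, designed to deliver a single guide RNA against human FLT3 (also known as CD135 or FLK2), a receptor tyrosine kinase gene. The guide was designed against the FLT3 reference transcript and belongs to a human kinome gRNA collection. In bacteria the 8.3 kb plasmid is maintained at high copy through a ColE1/pUC-type origin and selected with ampicillin via β-lactamase. An f1 origin, an SV40 origin and remnants of lac and phage promoter elements are also carried in the backbone.

The viral cassette is framed by an RSV promoter-driven truncated HIV-1 5' LTR and a self-inactivating ΔU3 3' LTR. The RSV promoter makes genomic RNA production Tat-independent, and the ΔU3 deletion silences LTR promoter activity after integration. Between the LTRs lie the Ψ packaging signal with a partial gag sequence, the Rev response element for nuclear export of the unspliced genome, and a cPPT/CTS that aids nuclear import. The payload consists of two units. A human U6 RNA polymerase III promoter transcribes the FLT3-targeting spacer fused to the Streptococcus pyogenes Cas9 guide scaffold. An EF-1α promoter with its first intron then drives puromycin N-acetyltransferase, followed by a WPRE to enhance transcript expression, allowing puromycin selection of transduced mammalian cells.

The plasmid does not encode Cas9, so it is intended for use with a separate Cas9 lentiviral vector or in cells that already express Cas9, where it directs cleavage at FLT3 for knockout or loss-of-function studies.
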