Features (pLannotate 1.2.2; 29 found; start..end, strand, type, name):
     14..80      +  CDS            small t antigen (fragment): SV40 (simian virus 40) small t antigen
    106..317     +  promoter       EF-1α core promoter: core promoter for human elongation factor EF-1α
    318..1256    +  intron         EF-1α intron A: intron upstream of the start codon of human EF-1α
   1278..1877    +  CDS            PuroR (fragment): puromycin N-acetyltransferase; pac from Streptomyces; confers resistance to puromycin
   1893..2481    +  misc_feature   WPRE: woodchuck hepatitis virus posttranscriptional regulatory element
   2532..2551    +  misc_feature   cPPT/CTS (fragment): central polypurine tract and central termination sequence of HIV-1
   2553..2786    +  LTR            3' LTR (ΔU3): self-inactivating 3' long terminal repeat (LTR) from HIV-1
   2864..2985    +  polyA_signal   SV40 poly(A) signal: SV40 polyadenylation signal
   3025..3160    +  rep_origin     SV40 ori: SV40 origin of replication
   3181..3199    -  promoter       T7 promoter: promoter for bacteriophage T7 RNA polymerase
   3207..3362    +  CDS            lacZα (fragment): LacZα fragment of β-galactosidase; lacZ fragment
   3367..3795    +  rep_origin     f1 ori (sequence partly withheld): f1 bacteriophage origin of replication; arrow indicates direction of (+) strand synthesis
   3848..3952    +  promoter       AmpR promoter: bla
   3953..4813    +  CDS            AmpR: β-lactamase; bla; confers resistance to ampicillin, carbenicillin, and related antibiotics
   4984..5572    +  rep_origin     ori: high-copy-number ColE1/pMB1/pBR322/pUC origin of replication
   5755..5847    +  CDS            lacI (fragment): lac repressor; lacI; The lac repressor binds to the lac operator to inhibit transcription in E. coli. This inhibition can be relieved by adding lactose or isopropyl-β-D-thiogalactopyranoside (IPTG).
   5860..5881    +  protein_bind   CAP binding site: CAP binding activates transcription in the presence of cAMP. E. coli catabolite activator protein
   5896..5926    +  promoter       lac promoter: promoter for the E. coli lac operon
   5934..5950    +  protein_bind   lac operator: The lac repressor binds to the lac operator to inhibit transcription in E. coli. This inhibition can be relieved by adding lactose or isopropyl-β-D-thiogalactopyranoside (IPTG). lac repressor encoded by lacI
   5995..6013    +  promoter       T3 promoter: promoter for bacteriophage T3 RNA polymerase
   6041..6267    +  promoter       RSV promoter: Rous sarcoma virus enhancer/promoter
   6268..6448    +  LTR            5' LTR (truncated): truncated 5' long terminal repeat (LTR) from HIV-1
   6495..6620    +  misc_feature   HIV-1 Ψ: packaging signal of human immunodeficiency virus type 1
   6604..6967    +  CDS            HIV-1 gag (fragment): gag protein from human immunodeficiency virus 1; gag
   7113..7346    +  misc_feature   RRE: The Rev response element (RRE) of HIV-1 allows for Rev-dependent mRNA export from the nucleus to the cytoplasm.
   7723..7749    +  CDS            Rev (fragment): human immunodeficiency virus 1 (HIV-1) Rev protein; rev; enhances nuclear export of unspliced and incompletely spliced viral mRNAs
   7753..7993    +  promoter       U6 promoter: RNA polymerase III promoter for human U6 snRNA
   8023..8098    +  misc_RNA       gRNA scaffold: guide RNA scaffold for the Streptococcus pyogenes CRISPR/Cas9 system
   8154..8271    +  misc_feature   cPPT/CTS: central polypurine tract and central termination sequence of HIV-1
>Addgene plasmid #77348 | FLT3 gRNA (BRDN0001145324) | addgene full sequence | sequence record 187588 | Addgene Assembled Sequence
CCCGGGTGCAAAGATGGATAAAGTTTTAAACAGAGAGGAATCTTTGCAGCTAATGGACCTTCTAGGTCTT
GAAAGGAGTGGGAATTGGCTCCGGTGCCCGTCAGTGGGCAGAGCGCACATCGCCCACAGTCCCCGAGAAG
TTGGGGGGAGGGGTCGGCAATTGATCCGGTGCCTAGAGAAGGTGGCGCGGGGTAAACTGGGAAAGTGATG
TCGTGTACTGGCTCCGCCTTTTTCCCGAGGGTGGGGGAGAACCGTATATAAGTGCAGTAGTCGCCGTGAA
CGTTCTTTTTCGCAACGGGTTTGCCGCCAGAACACAGGTAAGTGCCGTGTGTGGTTCCCGCGGGCCTGGC
CTCTTTACGGGTTATGGCCCTTGCGTGCCTTGAATTACTTCCACCTGGCTGCAGTACGTGATTCTTGATC
CCGAGCTTCGGGTTGGAAGTGGGTGGGAGAGTTCGAGGCCTTGCGCTTAAGGAGCCCCTTCGCCTCGTGC
TTGAGTTGAGGCCTGGCCTGGGCGCTGGGGCCGCCGCGTGCGAATCTGGTGGCACCTTCGCGCCTGTCTC
GCTGCTTTCGATAAGTCTCTAGCCATTTAAAATTTTTGATGACCTGCTGCGACGCTTTTTTTCTGGCAAG
ATAGTCTTGTAAATGCGGGCCAAGATCTGCACACTGGTATTTCGGTTTTTGGGGCCGCGGGCGGCGACGG
GGCCCGTGCGTCCCAGCGCACATGTTCGGCGAGGCGGGGCCTGCGAGCGCGGCCACCGAGAATCGGACGG
GGGTAGTCTCAAGCTGGCCGGCCTGCTCTGGTGCCTGGCCTCGCGCCGCCGTGTATCGCCCCGCCCTGGG
CGGCAAGGCTGGCCCGGTCGGCACCAGTTGCGTGAGCGGAAAGATGGCCGCTTCCCGGCCCTGCTGCAGG
GAGCTCAAAATGGAGGACGCGGCGCTCGGGAGAGCGGGCGGGTGAGTCACCCACACAAAGGAAAAGGGCC
TTTCCGTCCTCAGCCGTCGCTTCATGTGACTCCACGGAGTACCGGGCGCCGTCCAGGCACCTCGATTAGT
TCTCGAGCTTTTGGAGTACGTCGTCTTTAGGTTGGGGGGAGGGGTTTTATGCGATGGAGTTTCCCCACAC
TGAGTGGGTGGAGACTGAAGTTAGGCCAGCTTGGCACTTGATGTAATTCTCCTTGGAATTTGCCCTTTTT
GAGTTTGGATCTTGGTTCATTCTCAAGCCTCAGACAGTGGTTCAAAGTTTTTTTCTTCCATTTCAGGTGT
CGTGACGTACGGCCACCATGACCGAGTACAAGCCCACGGTGCGCCTCGCCACCCGCGACGACGTCCCCAG
GGCCGTACGCACCCTCGCCGCCGCGTTCGCCGACTACCCCGCCACGCGCCACACCGTCGATCCGGACCGC
CACATCGAGCGGGTCACCGAGCTGCAAGAACTCTTCCTCACGCGCGTCGGGCTCGACATCGGCAAGGTGT
GGGTCGCGGACGACGGCGCCGCCGTGGCGGTCTGGACCACGCCGGAGAGCGTCGAAGCGGGGGCGGTGTT
CGCCGAGATCGGCCCGCGCATGGCCGAGTTGAGCGGTTCCCGGCTGGCCGCGCAGCAACAGATGGAAGGC
CTCCTGGCGCCGCACCGGCCCAAGGAGCCCGCGTGGTTCCTGGCCACCGTCGGAGTCTCGCCCGACCACC
AGGGCAAGGGTCTGGGCAGCGCCGTCGTGCTCCCCGGAGTGGAGGCGGCCGAGCGCGCCGGGGTGCCCGC
CTTCCTGGAGACCTCCGCGCCCCGCAACCTCCCCTTCTACGAGCGGCTCGGCTTCACCGTCACCGCCGAC
GTCGAGGTGCCCGAAGGACCGCGCACCTGGTGCATGACCCGCAAGCCCGGTGCCTGAACGCGTTAAGTCG
ACAATCAACCTCTGGATTACAAAATTTGTGAAAGATTGACTGGTATTCTTAACTATGTTGCTCCTTTTAC
GCTATGTGGATACGCTGCTTTAATGCCTTTGTATCATGCTATTGCTTCCCGTATGGCTTTCATTTTCTCC
TCCTTGTATAAATCCTGGTTGCTGTCTCTTTATGAGGAGTTGTGGCCCGTTGTCAGGCAACGTGGCGTGG
TGTGCACTGTGTTTGCTGACGCAACCCCCACTGGTTGGGGCATTGCCACCACCTGTCAGCTCCTTTCCGG
GACTTTCGCTTTCCCCCTCCCTATTGCCACGGCGGAACTCATCGCCGCCTGCCTTGCCCGCTGCTGGACA
GGGGCTCGGCTGTTGGGCACTGACAATTCCGTGGTGTTGTCGGGGAAATCATCGTCCTTTCCTTGGCTGC
TCGCCTGTGTTGCCACCTGGATTCTGCGCGGGACGTCCTTCTGCTACGTCCCTTCGGCCCTCAATCCAGC
GGACCTTCCTTCCCGCGGCCTGCTGCCGGCTCTGCGGCCTCTTCCGCGTCTTCGCCTTCGCCCTCAGACG
AGTCGGATCTCCCTTTGGGCCGCCTCCCCGCGTCGACTTTAAGACCAATGACTTACAAGGCAGCTGTAGA
TCTTAGCCACTTTTTAAAAGAAAAGGGGGGACTGGAAGGGCTAATTCACTCCCAACGAAGACAAGATCTG
CTTTTTGCTTGTACTGGGTCTCTCTGGTTAGACCAGATCTGAGCCTGGGAGCTCTCTGGCTAACTAGGGA
ACCCACTGCTTAAGCCTCAATAAAGCTTGCCTTGAGTGCTTCAAGTAGTGTGTGCCCGTCTGTTGTGTGA
CTCTGGTAACTAGAGATCCCTCAGACCCTTTTAGTCAGTGTGGAAAATCTCTAGCAGTACGTATAGTAGT
TCATGTCATCTTATTATTCAGTATTTATAACTTGCAAAGAAATGAATATCAGAGAGTGAGAGGAACTTGT
TTATTGCAGCTTATAATGGTTACAAATAAAGCAATAGCATCACAAATTTCACAAATAAAGCATTTTTTTC
ACTGCATTCTAGTTGTGGTTTGTCCAAACTCATCAATGTATCTTATCATGTCTGGCTCTAGCTATCCCGC
CCCTAACTCCGCCCATCCCGCCCCTAACTCCGCCCAGTTCCGCCCATTCTCCGCCCCATGGCTGACTAAT
TTTTTTTATTTATGCAGAGGCCGAGGCCGCCTCGGCCTCTGAGCTATTCCAGAAGTAGTGAGGAGGCTTT
TTTGGAGGCCTAGGGACGTACCCAATTCGCCCTATAGTGAGTCGTATTACGCGCGCTCACTGGCCGTCGT
TTTACAACGTCGTGACTGGGAAAACCCTGGCGTTACCCAACTTAATCGCCTTGCAGCACATCCCCCTTTC
GCCAGCTGGCGTAATAGCGAAGAGGCCCGCACCGATCGCCCTTCCCAACAGTTGCGCAGCCTGAATGGCG
AATGGG
[124 nt withheld, positions 3367-3490]
C
[91 nt withheld, positions 3492-3582]
A
[49 nt withheld, positions 3584-3632]
CCTTTGACGTTGGAGTCCACGTTCTTT
[37 nt withheld, positions 3660-3696]
ACCCTATCTCGGTCTATTCTTTTGATTTATAAGGGATTTTGCCGATTTCGGCCTATTGGTTAAAAAATGA
GCTGATTTAACAAAAATTTAACGCGAATTTTAACAAAATATTAACGCTTACAATTTAGGTGGCACTTTTC
GGGGAAATGTGCGCGGAACCCCTATTTGTTTATTTTTCTAAATACATTCAAATATGTATCCGCTCATGAG
ACAATAACCCTGATAAATGCTTCAATAATATTGAAAAAGGAAGAGTATGAGTATTCAACATTTCCGTGTC
GCCCTTATTCCCTTTTTTGCGGCATTTTGCCTTCCTGTTTTTGCTCACCCAGAAACGCTGGTGAAAGTAA
AAGATGCTGAAGATCAGTTGGGTGCACGAGTGGGTTACATCGAACTGGATCTCAACAGCGGTAAGATCCT
TGAGAGTTTTCGCCCCGAAGAACGTTTTCCAATGATGAGCACTTTTAAAGTTCTGCTATGTGGCGCGGTA
TTATCCCGTATTGACGCCGGGCAAGAGCAACTCGGTCGCCGCATACACTATTCTCAGAATGACTTGGTTG
AGTACTCACCAGTCACAGAAAAGCATCTTACGGATGGCATGACAGTAAGAGAATTATGCAGTGCTGCCAT
AACCATGAGTGATAACACTGCGGCCAACTTACTTCTGACAACGATCGGAGGACCGAAGGAGCTAACCGCT
TTTTTGCACAACATGGGGGATCATGTAACTCGCCTTGATCGTTGGGAACCGGAGCTGAATGAAGCCATAC
CAAACGACGAGCGTGACACCACGATGCCTGTAGCAATGGCAACAACGTTGCGCAAACTATTAACTGGCGA
ACTACTTACTCTAGCTTCCCGGCAACAATTAATAGACTGGATGGAGGCGGATAAAGTTGCAGGACCACTT
CTGCGCTCGGCCCTTCCGGCTGGCTGGTTTATTGCTGATAAATCTGGAGCCGGTGAGCGTGGGTCTCGCG
GTATCATTGCAGCACTGGGGCCAGATGGTAAGCCCTCCCGTATCGTAGTTATCTACACGACGGGGAGTCA
GGCAACTATGGATGAACGAAATAGACAGATCGCTGAGATAGGTGCCTCACTGATTAAGCATTGGTAACTG
TCAGACCAAGTTTACTCATATATACTTTAGATTGATTTAAAACTTCATTTTTAATTTAAAAGGATCTAGG
TGAAGATCCTTTTTGATAATCTCATGACCAAAATCCCTTAACGTGAGTTTTCGTTCCACTGAGCGTCAGA
CCCCGTAGAAAAGATCAAAGGATCTTCTTGAGATCCTTTTTTTCTGCGCGTAATCTGCTGCTTGCAAACA
AAAAAACCACCGCTACCAGCGGTGGTTTGTTTGCCGGATCAAGAGCTACCAACTCTTTTTCCGAAGGTAA
CTGGCTTCAGCAGAGCGCAGATACCAAATACTGTTCTTCTAGTGTAGCCGTAGTTAGGCCACCACTTCAA
GAACTCTGTAGCACCGCCTACATACCTCGCTCTGCTAATCCTGTTACCAGTGGCTGCTGCCAGTGGCGAT
AAGTCGTGTCTTACCGGGTTGGACTCAAGACGATAGTTACCGGATAAGGCGCAGCGGTCGGGCTGAACGG
GGGGTTCGTGCACACAGCCCAGCTTGGAGCGAACGACCTACACCGAACTGAGATACCTACAGCGTGAGCT
ATGAGAAAGCGCCACGCTTCCCGAAGGGAGAAAGGCGGACAGGTATCCGGTAAGCGGCAGGGTCGGAACA
GGAGAGCGCACGAGGGAGCTTCCAGGGGGAAACGCCTGGTATCTTTATAGTCCTGTCGGGTTTCGCCACC
TCTGACTTGAGCGTCGATTTTTGTGATGCTCGTCAGGGGGGCGGAGCCTATGGAAAAACGCCAGCAACGC
GGCCTTTTTACGGTTCCTGGCCTTTTGCTGGCCTTTTGCTCACATGTTCTTTCCTGCGTTATCCCCTGAT
TCTGTGGATAACCGTATTACCGCCTTTGAGTGAGCTGATACCGCTCGCCGCAGCCGAACGACCGAGCGCA
GCGAGTCAGTGAGCGAGGAAGCGGAAGAGCGCCCAATACGCAAACCGCCTCTCCCCGCGCGTTGGCCGAT
TCATTAATGCAGCTGGCACGACAGGTTTCCCGACTGGAAAGCGGGCAGTGAGCGCAACGCAATTAATGTG
AGTTAGCTCACTCATTAGGCACCCCAGGCTTTACACTTTATGCTTCCGGCTCGTATGTTGTGTGGAATTG
TGAGCGGATAACAATTTCACACAGGAAACAGCTATGACCATGATTACGCCAAGCGCGCAATTAACCCTCA
CTAAAGGGAACAAAAGCTGGAGCTGCAAGCTTAATGTAGTCTTATGCAATACTCTTGTAGTCTTGCAACA
TGGTAACGATGAGTTAGCAACATGCCTTACAAGGAGAGAAAAAGCACCGTGCATGCCGATTGGTGGAAGT
AAGGTGGTACGATCGTGCCTTATTAGGAAGGCAACAGACGGGTCTGACATGGATTGGACGAACCACTGAA
TTGCCGCATTGCAGAGATATTGTATTTAAGTGCCTAGCTCGATACATAAACGGGTCTCTCTGGTTAGACC
AGATCTGAGCCTGGGAGCTCTCTGGCTAACTAGGGAACCCACTGCTTAAGCCTCAATAAAGCTTGCCTTG
AGTGCTTCAAGTAGTGTGTGCCCGTCTGTTGTGTGACTCTGGTAACTAGAGATCCCTCAGACCCTTTTAG
TCAGTGTGGAAAATCTCTAGCAGTGGCGCCCGAACAGGGACTTGAAAGCGAAAGGGAAACCAGAGGAGCT
CTCTCGACGCAGGACTCGGCTTGCTGAAGCGCGCACGGCAAGAGGCGAGGGGCGGCGACTGGTGAGTACG
CCAAAAATTTTGACTAGCGGAGGCTAGAAGGAGAGAGATGGGTGCGAGAGCGTCAGTATTAAGCGGGGGA
GAATTAGATCGCGATGGGAAAAAATTCGGTTAAGGCCAGGGGGAAAGAAAAAATATAAATTAAAACATAT
AGTATGGGCAAGCAGGGAGCTAGAACGATTCGCAGTTAATCCTGGCCTGTTAGAAACATCAGAAGGCTGT
AGACAAATACTGGGACAGCTACAACCATCCCTTCAGACAGGATCAGAAGAACTTAGATCATTATATAATA
CAGTAGCAACCCTCTATTGTGTGCATCAAAGGATAGAGATAAAAGACACCAAGGAAGCTTTAGACAAGAT
AGAGGAAGAGCAAAACAAAAGTAAGACCACCGCACAGCAAGCGGCCGCTGATCTTCAGACCTGGAGGAGG
AGATATGAGGGACAATTGGAGAAGTGAATTATATAAATATAAAGTAGTAAAAATTGAACCATTAGGAGTA
GCACCCACCAAGGCAAAGAGAAGAGTGGTGCAGAGAGAAAAAAGAGCAGTGGGAATAGGAGCTTTGTTCC
TTGGGTTCTTGGGAGCAGCAGGAAGCACTATGGGCGCAGCGTCAATGACGCTGACGGTACAGGCCAGACA
ATTATTGTCTGGTATAGTGCAGCAGCAGAACAATTTGCTGAGGGCTATTGAGGCGCAACAGCATCTGTTG
CAACTCACAGTCTGGGGCATCAAGCAGCTCCAGGCAAGAATCCTGGCTGTGGAAAGATACCTAAAGGATC
AACAGCTCCTGGGGATTTGGGGTTGCTCTGGAAAACTCATTTGCACCACTGCTGTGCCTTGGAATGCTAG
TTGGAGTAATAAATCTCTGGAACAGATTTGGAATCACACGACCTGGATGGAGTGGGACAGAGAAATTAAC
AATTACACAAGCTTAATACACTCCTTAATTGAAGAATCGCAAAACCAGCAAGAAAAGAATGAACAAGAAT
TATTGGAATTAGATAAATGGGCAAGTTTGTGGAATTGGTTTAACATAACAAATTGGCTGTGGTATATAAA
ATTATTCATAATGATAGTAGGAGGCTTGGTAGGTTTAAGAATAGTTTTTGCTGTACTTTCTATAGTGAAT
AGAGTTAGGCAGGGATATTCACCATTATCGTTTCAGACCCACCTCCCAACCCCGAGGGGACCCAGAGAGG
GCCTATTTCCCATGATTCCTTCATATTTGCATATACGATACAAGGCTGTTAGAGAGATAATTAGAATTAA
TTTGACTGTAAACACAAAGATATTAGTACAAAATACGTGACGTAGAAAGTAATAATTTCTTGGGTAGTTT
GCAGTTTTAAAATTATGTTTTAAAATGGACTATCATATGCTTACCGTAACTTGAAAGTATTTCGATTTCT
TGGCTTTATATATCTTGTGGAAAGGACGAAACACCGGGTGCTTTGCGATTCACAGGGTTTTAGAGCTAGA
AATAGCAAGTTAAAATAAGGCTAGTCCGTTATCAACTTGAAAAAGTGGCACCGAGTCGGTGCTTTTTTAA
GCTTGGCGTAACTAGATCTTGAGACAAATGGCAGTATTCATCCACAATTTTAAAAGAAAAGGGGGGATTG
GGGGGTACAGTGCAGGGGAAAGAATAGTAGACATAATAGCAACAGACATACAAACTAAAGAATTACAAAA
ACAAATTACAAAAATTCAAAATTTTCGGGTTTATTACAGGGACAGCAGAGATCCACTTTGGCGCCGGCTC
GAGGGGG
