>Addgene plasmid #77348 | FLT3 gRNA (BRDN0001145324) | depositor partial sequence | sequence record 144808 | Target Sequence
GGTGCTTTGCGATTCACAGG
