>Addgene plasmid #77348 | FLT3 gRNA (BRDN0001145324) | addgene partial sequence | sequence record 187587 | hU6-F
TAGAAAGTAATAATTTCTTGGGTAGTTTGCAGTTTTAAAATTATGTTTTAAAATGGACTATCATATGCTT
ACCGTAACTTGAAAGTATTTCGATTTCTTGGCTTTATATATCTTGTGGAAAGGACGAAACACCGGGTGCT
TTGCGATTCACAGGGTTTTAGAGCTAGAAATAGCAAGTTAAAATAAGGCTAGTCCGTTATCAACTTGAAA
AAGTGGCACCGAGTCGGTGCTTTTTTAAGCTTGGCGTAACTAGATCTTGAGACAAATGGCAGTATTCATC
CACAATTTTAAAAGAAAAGGGGGGATTGGGGGGTACAGTGCAGGGGAAAGAATAGTAGACATAATAGCAA
CAGACATACAAACTAAAGAATTACAAAAACAAATTACAAAAATTCAAAATTTTCGGGTTTATTACAGGGA
CAGCAGAGATCCACTTTGGCGCCGGCTCGAGGGGGCCCGGGTGCAAAGATGGATAAAGTTTTAAACAGAG
AGGAATCTTTGCAGCTAATGGACCTTCTAGGTCTTGAAAGGAGTGGGAATTGGCTCCGGTGCCCGTCAGT
GGGCAGAGCG
